>Addgene plasmid #175003 | pMSR:MSMEG_1364:Dendra | addgene full sequence | sequence record 345905 | Addgene NGS Result
CGCCAAGATCGGTCGGCCGGAACTCCGCATCCACGACCTCCGCGCTGTCGGCGCTACGTTCGCCGCTCAG
GCAGGTGCGACGACCAAGGAGCTGATGGCCCGTCTCGGTCACACGACTCCTAGGATGGCGATGAAGTACC
AGATGGCGTCTGAGGCCCGCGACGAGGCTATCGCTGAGGCGATGTCCAAGCTGGCCAAGACCTCCTGAAA
CGCAAAAAGCCCCCCTCCCAAGGACACTGAGTCCTAAAGAGGGGGGTTTCTTGTCAGTACGCGAAGAACC
ACGCCTGGCCGCGAGCGCCAGCACCGCCGCTCTGTGCGGAGACCTGGGCACCAGCCCCGCCGCCGCCAGG
AGCATTGCCGTTCCCGCCAGAAATCTAGACGGTGACCACAACGCGCCCGCTTTGATCGGGGACGTCGAAA
TATTGGATCGTCGGCACCGTCACGGCCGTGGGAGGCGGCACGATCCGCGACGTGATGATCGGCCGCATCC
CCACGGTGCTGCGCAGTGAGCTCTACGCCATCCCGGCGTTGATCTGTGCGTTCGCACGCACAGGCCCGGT
GTGAGAAGGGTCTCTGACGAGCGGGAGAACTCCCTATCAGTGATAGAGTTTGTCCTCCCTATCAGTGATA
GATAGGCTTAAGGAGTAATACGACTCACTATAGGGAGAAGGAGGCCATTATGGCCAAGGCTGACAAGGCC
ACGGCGGTTGCCGACATTGCCGAGCAGTTCAAGGCGTCGACGGCCACCGTCGTCACCGAGTACCGCGGGC
TGACTGTGGCCAACCTGGCTGAGCTGCGTCGTGCCCTCGGCGACTCCGCCACGTACACCGTCGCCAAGAA
CACTCTGGTGAAGCGCGCCGCTTCGGAAGCCGGCATTGAAGGCCTCGACGAGCTGTTCGCCGGTCCCACG
GCGATCGCGTTCGTCAAGGGCGAAGCGGTCGATGCCGCCAAGGCGATCAAGAAGTTCGCCAAGGACAACA
AGGCGCTCGTCATCAAGGGCGGCTACATGGACGGCAAGGCGCTGTCCGTCGCCGACGTCGAGAAGATCGC
CGACCTGGAGTCCCGCGAGGTGCTGCTGGCCAAGCTGGCAGGCGCCATGAAGGGCAACCTGTCGAAGGCT
GCCGGTCTGTTCAACGCGCCCGCTTCTCAGGTGGCCCGGCTCGCTGCCGCGCTGCAGGAGAAGAAGGCCG
GCGAAGAAGCCGCAAAGCTTGGTGCGGCCGCGGGCAACACGCCTGGCATCAATCTGATCAAGGAGGACAT
GCGTGTCAAGGTGCATATGGAGGGCAACGTGAACGGTCACGCCTTCGTGATCGAGGGGGAGGGTAAGGGT
AAGCCTTACGAAGGGACCCAGACCGCCAACCTCACCGTCAAGGAGGGCGCCCCTCTCCCATTCTCGTACG
ATATCCTCACTACCGCGGTGCATTACGGGAACCGCGTGTTCACCAAGTACCCCGAGGATATCCCTGACTA
CTTCAAGCAGAGCTTCCCGGAGGGATACTCCTGGGAGCGGACGATGACCTTCGAAGACAAGGGTATCTGT
ACGATCCGCAGCGACATCTCGCTGGAAGGGGACTGTTTCTTCCAGAACGTCCGTTTCAAGGGGACCAACT
TTCCGCCGAACGGCCCGGTCATGCAGAAGAAGACCCTCAAGTGGGAGCCGAGCACGGAGAAGCTGCACGT
TCGGGACGGCCTCCTGGTCGGCAACATCAACATGGCGCTGCTGCTGGAAGGCGGCGGCCACTACCTATGC
GACTTCAAGACCACGTACAAAGCGAAGAAGGTCGTCCAGCTGCCCGACGCGCACTTCGTGGACCACCGCA
TCGAAATCCTGGGGAACGATTCGGACTACAACAAGGTCAAGTTGTACGAGCACGCTGTGGCACGCTATAG
CCCGCTCCCGTCGCAGGTCTGGTTCGAAGGCGGCGGCGGGGAGAACCTGTATTTCCAGGACTACAAGGAC
GACGACGACAAGTGATTTAAATAACCCCTTGGGGCCTCTAAACGGGTCTTGAGGGGTTTTTTGTTAACTA
GCGTACGATCGAATTCCTGCAGCTCACGGTAACTGATGCCGTATTTGCAGTACCAGCGTACGGCCCACAG
AATGATGTCACGCTGAAAATGCCGGCCTTTGAATGGGTTCATGTGCAGCTCCATCAGCAAAAGGGGATGA
TAAGTTTATCACCACCGACTATTTGCAACAGTGCCGTTGATCGTGCTATGATCGACTGATGTCATCAGCG
GTGGAGTGCAATGTCGTGCAATACGAATGGCGAAAAGCCGAGCTCATCGGTCAGCTTCTCAACCTTGGGG
TTACCCCCGGCGGTGTGCTGCTGGTCCACAGCTCCTTCCGTAGCGTCCGGCCCCTCGAAGATGGGCCACT
TGGACTGATCGAGGCCCTGCGTGCTACGCTGGGTCCGGGAGGGACGCTCGTCATGCCCTCGTGGTCAGGT
CTGGACGACGAGCCGTTCGATCCTGCCACGTCGCCCGTTACACCGGACCTTGGAGTTGTCTCTGACACAT
TCTGGCGCCTGCCAAATGTAAAGCGCAGCGCCCATCCATTTGCCTTTGCGGCAGCGGGGCCACAGGCAGA
GCAGATCATCTCTGATCCATTGCCCCTGCCACCTTACTCGCCTGCAAGCCCGGTCGCCCGTGTCCATGAA
CTCGATGGGCAGGTACTTCTCCTCGGCGTGGGACACGATGCCAACACGACGCTGCATCTTGCCGAGTTGA
TGGCAAAGGTTCCCTATGGGGTGCCGAGACACTGCACCATTCTTCAGGATGGCAAGTTGGTACGCGTCGA
TTATCTCGAGAATGACCACTGCTGTGAGCGCTTTGCCTTGGCGGACAGGTGGCTCAAGGAGAAGAGCCTT
CAGAAGGAAGGTCCAGTCGGTCATGCCTTTGCTCGGTTGATCCGCTCCCGCGACATTGTGGCGACAGCCC
TGGGTCAACTGGGCCGAGATCCGTTGATCTTCCTGCATCCGCCAGAGGCGGGATGCGAAGAATGCGATGC
CGCTCGCCAGTCGATTGGCTGAGCTCATGAGCGGAGAACGAGATGACGTTGGAGGGGCAAGGTCGCGCTG
ATTGCTGGGGCAACACGGGGGATCCACTAGTTCCATGAGCGTCAGACCCCGTAGAAAAGATCAAAGGATC
TTCTTGAGATCCTTTTTTTCTGCGCGTAATCTGCTGCTTGCAAACAAAAAAACCACCGCTACCAGCGGTG
GTTTGTTTGCCGGATCAAGAGCTACCAACTCTTTTTCCGAAGGTAACTGGCTTCAGCAGAGCGCAGATAC
CAAATACTGTCCTTCTAGTGTAGCCGTAGTTAGGCCACCACTTCAAGAACTCTGTAGCACCGCCTACATA
CCTCGCTCTGCTAATCCTGTTACCAGTGGCTGCTGCCAGTGGCGATAAGTCGTGTCTTACCGGGTTGGAC
TCAAGACGATAGTTACCGGATAAGGCGCAGCGGTCGGGCTGAACGGGGGGTTCGTGCACACAGCCCAGCT
TGGAGCGAACGACCTACACCGAACTGAGATACCTACAGCGTGAGCTATGAGAAAGCGCCACGCTTCCCGA
GGGGAGAAAGGCGGACAGGTATCCGGTAAGCGGCAGGGTCGGAACAGGAGAGCGCACGAGGGAGCTTCCA
GGGGGAAACGCCTGGTATCTTTATAGTCCTGTCGGGTTTCGCCACCTCTGACTTGAGCGTCGATTTTTGT
GATGCTCGTCAGGGGGGCGGAGCCTATGGAAAAACGCCAGCAACGCGGCCTTTTTACGGTTCCTGGCCTT
TTGCTGGCCTTTTGCTCACATGTTCTTTCCTGCGTTATCCCCTGATTCTGTGGATAACCGTATTACCGCC
TTTGAGTGAGCTGATACCGCTCGCCGCAGCCGAACGACCGAGCGCAACGCGTGCGGCCGCGGTACCCGGG
GATCCTCTAGAGTCGACCACCAAGGGCACCATCTCTGCTTGGGCCACCCCGTTGGCCGCAGCCAGCTCGC
TGAGAGCCGTGAACGACAGGGCGAACGCCAGCCCGCCGACGGCGAGGGTTCCGACCGCTGCAACTCCCGG
TGCAACCTTGTCCCGGTCTATTCTCTTCACTGCACCAGCTCCAATCTGGTGTGAATGCCCCTCGTCTGTT
CGCGCAGGCGGGGGGCTCTATTCGTTTGTCAGCATCGAAAGTAGCCAGATCAGGGATGCGTTGCAACCGC
GTATGCCCAGGTCAGAAGAGTCGCACAAGAGTTGCAGACCCCTGGAAAGAAAAATGGCCAGAGGGCGAAA
ACACCCTCTGACCAGCGGAGCGGGCGACGGGAATCGAACCCGCGTAGCTAGTTTGGAAGAATGGGTGTCT
GCCGACCACATATGGGCCGGTCAAGATAGGTTTTTACCCCCTCTCGGCTGCATCCTCTAAGTGGAAAGAA
ATTGCAGGTCGTAGAAGCGCGTTGAAGCCTGAGAGTTGCACAGGAGTTGCAACCCGGTAGCCTTGTTCAC
GACGAGAGGAGACCTAGTTGGCACGTCGCGGATGGGGATCGCTGAAGACTCAGCGCAGCGGGAGGATCCA
AGCCTCATACGTCAACCCGCAGGACGGTGTGAGGTACTACGCGCTGCAGACCTACGACAACAAGATGGAC
GCCGAAGCCTGGCTCGCGGGCGAGAAGCGGCTCATCGAGATGGAGACCTGGACCCCTCCACAGGACCGGG
CGAAGAAGGCAGCCGCCAGCGCCATCACGCTGGAGGAGTACACCCGGAAGTGGCTCGTGGAGCGCGACCT
CGCAGACGGCACCAGGGATCTGTACAGCGGGCACGCGGAGCGCCGCATCTACCCGGTGCTAGGTGAAGTG
GCGGTCACAGAGATGACGCCAGCTCTGGTGCGTGCGTGGTGGGCCGGGATGGGTAGGAAGCACCCGACTG
CCCGCCGGCATGCCTACAACGTCCTCCGGGCGGTGATGAACACAGCGGTCGAGGACAAGCTGATCGCAGA
GAACCCGTGCCGGATCGAGCAGAAGGCAGCCGATGAGCGCGACGTAGAGGCGCTGACGCCTGAGGAGCTG
GACATCGTCGCCGCTGAGATCTTCGAGCACTACCGGATCGCGGCATACATCCTGGCGTGGACGAGCCTCC
GGTTCGGAGAGCTGATCGAGCTTCGCCGCAAGGACATCGTGGACGACGGCATGACGATGAAGCTCCGGGT
GCGCCGTGGCGCTTCCCGCGTGGGGAACAAGATCGTCGTTGGCAACGCCAAGACCGTCCGGTCGAAGCGT
CCTGTGACGGTTCCGCCTCACGTCGCGGAGATGATCCGAGCGCACATGAAGGACCGTACGAAGATGAACA
AGGGCCCCGAGGCATTCCTGGTGACCACGACGCAGGGCAACCGGCTGTCGAAGTCCGCGTTCACCAAGTC
GCTGAAGCGTGGCTA
Features (pLannotate 1.2.2; 14 found; start..end, strand, type, name):
    267..371     -  CDS            32 (fragment): VG32_BPML5 - Protein predicted: Swiss-Prot protein existence level 4. From Mycobacterium phage L5 (Mycobacteriophage L5).
    427..531     +  CDS            Y4104_STRCO (fragment): Protein inferred from homology: Swiss-Prot protein existence level 3. From Streptomyces coelicolor (strain ATCC BAA-471 / A3(2) / M145).
    589..608     +  promoter       tight TRE promoter (fragment): Tet-responsive promoter PTight, consisting of seven tet operator sequences followed by the minimal CMV promoter
    615..632     +  promoter       tight TRE promoter (fragment): Tet-responsive promoter PTight, consisting of seven tet operator sequences followed by the minimal CMV promoter
    646..664     +  promoter       T7 promoter: promoter for bacteriophage T7 RNA polymerase
    680..1204    +  CDS            rplJ: RL10_MYCS2 - Experimental evidence at protein level: Swiss-Prot protein existence level 1. Forms part of the ribosomal stalk, playing a central role in the interaction of the ribosome with GTP-bound translation factors. From Mycolicibacterium smegmatis (strain ATCC 700084 / mc(2)155) (Mycobacterium smegmatis).
   1226..1912    +  CDS            Dendra2: Dendra2 is a photoconvertible green fluorescent protein published in 2006, derived from Dendronephthya sp.. It has high acid sensitivity.
   1952..1972    +  CDS            FLAG (fragment): FLAG® epitope tag, followed by an enterokinase cleavage site
   1981..2023    +  terminator     T7 terminator (fragment): transcription terminator for bacteriophage T7 RNA polymerase
   2229..3029    +  CDS            ApmR: aminoglycoside 3-N-acetyltransferase type IV ; aac(3)IV; confers resistance to apramycin (Paget and Davies, 1996)
   3096..3113    -  misc_feature   MCS (fragment): pBluescript multiple cloning site
   3154..3742    +  rep_origin     ori: high-copy-number ColE1/pMB1/pBR322/pUC origin of replication
   3910..3938    +  misc_feature   MCS (fragment): pUC18/19 multiple cloning site
   4498..205     +  CDS            33 (across the origin): VINT_BPML5 - Also known as int. Protein inferred from homology: Swiss-Prot protein existence level 3. Integrase is necessary for integration of the phage into the host genome by site-specific recombination. From Mycobacterium phage L5 (Mycobacteriophage L5).
