[The description below was written by a language model from this plasmid's Addgene catalogue record and pLannotate feature annotations shown in this document.]
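Description:
pMSR:MSMEG_1364:Dendra is an integrating mycobacterial expression vector built on the pMSR:Dendra backbone, carrying the Mycobacterium smegmatis gene MSMEG_1364 as a C-terminal fluorescent fusion. It is about 5.4 kb and is propagated in E. coli through a high-copy ColE1/pUC-type origin, with selection by an apramycin resistance gene (aac(3)IV). No mycobacterial replication origin is annotated. Instead, the plasmid encodes the mycobacteriophage L5 integrase (with a fragment of the adjacent phage gene 32). This integrase drives site-specific recombination into the L5 attachment site of the mycobacterial chromosome, giving stable single-copy insertion.

The insert is annotated as rplJ, encoding ribosomal protein L10, a component of the ribosomal stalk. It is joined through a Gly-Ala linker to Dendra2, a green photoconvertible fluorescent protein, followed by a single FLAG epitope tag. The record gives the promoter as pmycTetO. The two short hits annotated as "tight TRE promoter" fragments are most likely its tet operator sequences rather than any mammalian promoter element, which suggests that expression can be regulated by a Tet repressor in mycobacteria. A T7 promoter lies immediately upstream of the coding sequence and a T7 terminator fragment lies downstream, so the same cassette can also be expressed in E. coli strains that supply T7 RNA polymerase. The gene was inserted by ligation-independent cloning.

The plasmid comes from a mycobacterial systems resource collection of tagged genes. It is suited to imaging the localisation and dynamics of the protein in live mycobacteria, including photoconversion-based tracking, and the FLAG tag allows antibody-based detection or purification.
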