Addgene plasmid #175003: pMSR:MSMEG_1364:Dendra
Purpose: C-term fluorescent fusion
Depositing lab: Keith Derbyshire & Joseph Wade. Depositing organization: Wadsworth Center, New York State Department of Health. Publication: A Mycobacterial Systems Resource for the Research Community. Judd JA, Canestrari J, Clark R, Joseph A, Lapierre P, Lasek-Nesselquist E, Mir M, Palumbo M, Smith C, Stone M, Upadhyay A, Wirth SE, Dedrick RM, Meier CG, Russell DA, Dills A, Dove E, Kester J, Wolf ID, Zhu J, Rubin ER, Fortune S, Hatfull GF, Gray TA, Wade JT, Derbyshire KM. mBio. 2021 Mar 2;12(2). pii: mBio.02401-20. doi: 10.1128/mBio.02401-20. PubMed 33653882.
Backbone
  Vector backbone: pMSR:Dendra
  Vector type: Bacterial Expression ; Integrating Mycobacterial Expression Vector attL5. T7 expression in E. coli
Growth in bacteria
  Bacterial resistance: Apramycin, 25 μg/mL
  Growth temperature: 37°C
  Growth strain: DH5alpha
  Copy number: High Copy
Gene/Insert
  Gene/Insert name: MSMEG_1364
  Species: M. smegmatis
  Promoter: pmycTetO
  Tag / fusion protein: Gly-Ala Linker/Dendra2/1x Flag Tag (C terminal on insert)
  Cloning method: Ligation Independent Cloning
  Sequencing primers: 5′ TGATAGAGTTTGTCCTCCCTATCAG; 3′ TCCATATGCACCTTGACACG
Resource information
  A portion of this plasmid was derived from a plasmid made by: CP000480.1
Terms and licenses: Academic/Nonprofit Terms; Industry Terms: Not Available to Industry
Depositor comments: 5' cloning site: AseI (destroyed), 3' cloning site: HindIII (not destroyed)
How to cite: pMSR:MSMEG_1364:Dendra was a gift from Keith Derbyshire & Joseph Wade (Addgene plasmid # 175003 ; http://n2t.net/addgene:175003 ; RRID:Addgene_175003)
