>Addgene plasmid #175003 | pMSR:MSMEG_1364:Dendra | depositor partial sequence | sequence record 339397 | partial
ATGGCCAAGGCTGACAAGGCCACGGCGGTTGCCGACATTGCCGAGCAGTTCAAGGCGTCGACGGCCACCG
TCGTCACCGAGTACCGCGGGCTGACTGTGGCCAACCTGGCTGAGCTGCGTCGTGCCCTCGGCGACTCCGC
CACGTACACCGTCGCCAAGAACACTCTGGTGAAGCGCGCCGCTTCGGAAGCCGGCATTGAAGGCCTCGAC
GAGCTGTTCGCCGGTCCCACGGCGATCGCGTTCGTCAAGGGCGAAGCGGTCGATGCCGCCAAGGCGATCA
AGAAGTTCGCCAAGGACAACAAGGCGCTCGTCATCAAGGGCGGCTACATGGACGGCAAGGCGCTGTCCGT
CGCCGACGTCGAGAAGATCGCCGACCTGGAGTCCCGCGAGGTGCTGCTGGCCAAGCTGGCAGGCGCCATG
AAGGGCAACCTGTCGAAGGCTGCCGGTCTGTTCAACGCGCCCGCTTCTCAGGTGGCCCGGCTCGCTGCCG
CGCTGCAGGAGAAGAAGGCCGGCGAAGAAGCCGCA
